>Addgene plasmid #138412 | attB Neo* attP | addgene full sequence | sequence record 316184 | Addgene NGS Result
GGGTAGGGGAGGCGCTTTTCCCAAGGCAGTCTGGAGCATGCGCTTTAGCAGCCCCGCTGGGCACTTGGCG
CTACACAAGTGGCCTCTGGCCTCGCACACATTCCACATCCACCGGTAGGCGCCAACCGGCTCCGTTCTTT
GGTGGCCCCTTCGCGCCACCTTCTACTCCTCCCCTAGTCAGGAAGTTCCCCCCCGCCCCGCAGCTCGCGT
CGTGCAGGACGTGACAAATGGAAGTAGCACGTCTCACTAGTCTCGTGCAGATGGACAGCACCGCTGAGCA
ATGGAAGCGGGTAGGCCTTTGGGGCAGCGGCCAATAGCAGCTTTGCTCCTTCGCTTTCTGGGCTCAGAGG
CTGGGAAGGGGTGGGTCCGGGGGCGGGCTCAGGGGCGGGCTCAGGGGCGGGGCGGGCGCCCGAAGGTCCT
CCGGAGGCCCGGCATTCTGCACGCTTCAAAAGCGCACGTCTGCCGCGCTGTTCTCCTCTTCCTCATCTCC
GGGCCTTTCGACCTGCAGCCTGTTGACAATTAATCATCGGCATAGTATATCGGCATAGTATAATACGACA
AGGTGAGGAACTAAACCATGGGATCGGCCATTGAACAAGATGGATTGCACGCAGGTTCTCCGGCCGCTTG
GGTGGAGAGGCTATTCGGCTATGACTGGGCACAACAGACAATCGGCTGCTCTGATGCCGCCGTGTTCCGG
CTGTCAGCGCAGGGGCGCCCGGTTCTTTTTGTCAAGACCGACCTGTCCGGTGCCCTGAATGAACTGCAGG
ACGAGGCAGCGCGGCTATCGTGGCTGGCCACGACGGGCGTTCCTTGCGCAGCTGTGCTCGACGTTGTCAC
TGAAGCGGGAAGGGACTGGCTGCTATTGGGCGAAGTGCCGGGGCAGGATCTCCTGTCATCTCACCTTGCT
CCTGCCGAGAAAGTATCCATCATGGCTGATGCAATGCGGCGGCTGCATACGCTTGATCCGGCTACCTGCC
CATTCGACCACCAAGCGAAACATCGCATCGAGCGAGCACGTACTCGGATGGAAGCCGGTCTTGTCGATCA
GGATGATCTGGACGAAGAGCATCAGGGGCTCGCGCCAGCCGAACTGTTCGCCAGGCTCAAGGCGCGCATG
CCCGACGGCGATGATCTCGTCGTGACCCATGGCGATGCCTGCTTGCCGAATATCATGGTGGAAAATGGCC
GCTTTTCTGGATTCATCGACTGTGGCCGGCTGGGTGTGGCGGACCGCTATCAGGACATAGCGTTGGCTAC
CCGTGATATTGCTGAAGAGCTTGGCGGCGAATGGGCTGACCGCTTCCTCGTGCTTTACGGTATCGCCGCT
CCCGATTCGCAGCGCATCGCCTTCTATCGCCTTCTTGACGAGTTCTTCTGAGGGGATCAATTCTCTAGAG
CTCGCTGATCAGCCTCGACTGTGCCTTCTAGTTGCCAGCCATCTGTTGTTTGCCCCTCCCCCGTGCCTTC
CTTGACCCTGGAAGGTGCCACTCCCACTGTCCTTTCCTAATAAAATGAGGAAATTGCATCGCATTGTCTG
AGTAGGTGTCATTCTATTCTGGGGGGTGGGGTGGGGCAGGACAGCAAGGGGGAGGATTGGGAAGACAATA
GCAGGCATGCTGGGGATGCGGTGGGCTCTATGGCTTCTGAGGCGGAAAGAACCAGCTGGGGCTCGACTAG
AGCTTGCGGAACCCTTCGAACGCGCCCGGGGAGCCCAAGGGCACGCCCTGGCACCATCAGTCAGGTACAT
AATGGATCCACTAGTTCTAGAGCGGCCGCCACCGCGGTGGAGCTCCAGCTTTTGTTCCCTTTAGTGAGGG
TTAATTTCGAGCTTGGCGTAATCATGGTCATAGCTGTTTCCTGTGTGAAATTGTTATCCGCTCACAATTC
CACACAACATACGAGCCGGAAGCATAAAGTGTAAAGCCTGGGGTGCCTAATGAGTGAGCTAACTCACATT
AATTGCGTTGCGCTCACTGCCCGCTTTCCAGTCGGGAAACCTGTCGTGCCAGCTGCATTAATGAATCGGC
CAACGCGCGGGGAGAGGCGGTTTGCGTATTGGGCGCTCTTCCGCTTCCTCGCTCACTGACTCGCTGCGCT
CGGTCGTTCGGCTGCGGCGAGCGGTATCAGCTCACTCAAAGGCGGTAATACGGTTATCCACAGAATCAGG
GGATAACGCAGGAAAGAACATGTGAGCAAAAGGCCAGCAAAAGGCCAGGAACCGTAAAAAGGCCGCGTTG
CTGGCGTTTTTCCATAGGCTCCGCCCCCCTGACGAGCATCACAAAAATCGACGCTCAAGTCAGAGGTGGC
GAAACCCGACAGGACTATAAAGATACCAGGCGTTTCCCCCTGGAAGCTCCCTCGTGCGCTCTCCTGTTCC
GACCCTGCCGCTTACCGGATACCTGTCCGCCTTTCTCCCTTCGGGAAGCGTGGCGCTTTCTCATAGCTCA
CGCTGTAGGTATCTCAGTTCGGTGTAGGTCGTTCGCTCCAAGCTGGGCTGTGTGCACGAACCCCCCGTTC
AGCCCGACCGCTGCGCCTTATCCGGTAACTATCGTCTTGAGTCCAACCCGGTAAGACACGACTTATCGCC
ACTGGCAGCAGCCACTGGTAACAGGATTAGCAGAGCGAGGTATGTAGGCGGTGCTACAGAGTTCTTGAAG
TGGTGGCCTAACTACGGCTACACTAGAAGAACAGTATTTGGTATCTGCGCTCTGCTGAAGCCAGTTACCT
TCGGAAAAAGAGTTGGTAGCTCTTGATCCGGCAAACAAACCACCGCTGGTAGCGGTGGTTTTTTTGTTTG
CAAGCAGCAGATTACGCGCAGAAAAAAAGGATCTCAAGAAGATCCTTTGATCTTTTCTACGGGGTCTGAC
GCTCAGTGGAACGAAAACTCACGTTAAGGGATTTTGGTCATGAGATTATCAAAAAGGATCTTCACCTAGA
TCCTTTTAAATTAAAAATGAAGTTTTAAATCAATCTAAAGTATATATGAGTAAACTTGGTCTGACAGTTA
CCAATGCTTAATCAGTGAGGCACCTATCTCAGCGATCTGTCTATTTCGTTCATCCATAGTTGCCTGACTC
CCCGTCGTGTAGATAACTACGATACGGGAGGGCTTACCATCTGGCCCCAGTGCTGCAATGATACCGCGAG
ACCCACGCTCACCGGCTCCAGATTTATCAGCAATAAACCAGCCAGCCGGAAGGGCCGAGCGCAGAAGTGG
TCCTGCAACTTTATCCGCCTCCATCCAGTCTATTAATTGTTGCCGGGAAGCTAGAGTAAGTAGTTCGCCA
GTTAATAGTTTGCGCAACGTTGTTGCCATTGCTACAGGCATCGTGGTGTCACGCTCGTCGTTTGGTATGG
CTTCATTCAGCTCCGGTTCCCAACGATCAAGGCGAGTTACATGATCCCCCATGTTGTGCAAAAAAGCGGT
TAGCTCCTTCGGTCCTCCGATCGTTGTCAGAAGTAAGTTGGCCGCAGTGTTATCACTCATGGTTATGGCA
GCACTGCATAATTCTCTTACTGTCATGCCATCCGTAAGATGCTTTTCTGTGACTGGTGAGTACTCAACCA
AGTCATTCTGAGAATAGTGTATGCGGCGACCGAGTTGCTCTTGCCCGGCGTCAATACGGGATAATACCGC
GCCACATAGCAGAACTTTAAAAGTGCTCATCATTGGAAAACGTTCTTCGGGGCGAAAACTCTCAAGGATC
TTACCGCTGTTGAGATCCAGTTCGATGTAACCCACTCGTGCACCCAACTGATCTTCAGCATCTTTTACTT
TCACCAGCGTTTCTGGGTGAGCAAAAACAGGAAGGCAAAATGCCGCAAAAAAGGGAATAAGGGCGACACG
GAAATGTTGAATACTCATACTCTTCCTTTTTCAATATTATTGAAGCATTTATCAGGGTTATTGTCTCATG
AGCGGATACATATTTGAATGTATTTAGAAAAATAAACAAATAGGGGTTCCGCGCACATTTCCCCGAAAAG
TGCCACCTAAATTGTAAGCGTTAATATTTTGTTAAAATTCGCGTTAAATTTTTGTTAAATCAGCTCATTT
TTTAACCAATAGGCCGAAATCGGCAAAATCCCTTATAAATCAAAAGAATAGACCGAGATAGGGT
[37 nt withheld, positions 4125-4161]
AAAGAACGTGGACTCCAACGTCAAAGG
[49 nt withheld, positions 4189-4237]
T
[91 nt withheld, positions 4239-4329]
G
[124 nt withheld, positions 4331-4454]
CCCATTCGCCATTCAGGCTGCGCAACTGTTGGGAAGGGCGATCGGTGCGGGCCTCTTCGCTATTACGCCA
GCTGGCGAAAGGGGGATGTGCTGCAAGGCGATTAAGTTGGGTAACGCCAGGGTTTTCCCAGTCACGACGT
TGTAAAACGACGGCCAGTGAATTGTAATACGACTCACTATAGGGCGAATTGGGTACCGGGCCCCCCCTCG
AGGTCGACGGTATCGATAAGCTTGATATCGAATTCCCCCCCAACTGAGAGAACTCAAAGGTTACCCCAGT
TGGGGAGGTCTGAAGAGGAGTTTACGTCCAGCCAAGCTAGCTTGGCTGCAGGTCGTCGAAATTCTACC
Features (pLannotate 1.2.2; 20 found; start..end, strand, type, name):
      1..500     +  promoter       PGK promoter: mouse phosphoglycerate kinase 1 promoter
    512..559     +  promoter       EM7 promoter: synthetic bacterial promoter&nbsp
    578..1381    +  CDS            NeoR/KanR: aminoglycoside phosphotransferase from Tn5; aph(3')-II (or nptII); confers resistance to neomycin, kanamycin, and G418 (Geneticin®)
   1419..1643    +  polyA_signal   bGH poly(A) signal: bovine growth hormone polyadenylation signal
   1647..1668    +  promoter       SV40 promoter (fragment): SV40 enhancer and early promoter
   1701..1734    -  protein_bind   attB: minimal attB site for the φC31 integrase (Groth et al., 2000) phage φC31 integrase
   1754..1795    -  misc_feature   MCS (fragment): pBluescript multiple cloning site
   1808..1826    -  promoter       T3 promoter: promoter for bacteriophage T3 RNA polymerase
   1871..1887    -  protein_bind   lac operator: The lac repressor binds to the lac operator to inhibit transcription in E. coli. This inhibition can be relieved by adding lactose or isopropyl-β-D-thiogalactopyranoside (IPTG). lac repressor encoded by lacI
   1895..1925    -  promoter       lac promoter: promoter for the E. coli lac operon
   1940..1961    -  protein_bind   CAP binding site: CAP binding activates transcription in the presence of cAMP. E. coli catabolite activator protein
   1974..2066    -  CDS            lacI (fragment): lac repressor; lacI; The lac repressor binds to the lac operator to inhibit transcription in E. coli. This inhibition can be relieved by adding lactose or isopropyl-β-D-thiogalactopyranoside (IPTG).
   2249..2837    -  rep_origin     ori: high-copy-number ColE1/pMB1/pBR322/pUC origin of replication
   3008..3868    -  CDS            AmpR: β-lactamase; bla; confers resistance to ampicillin, carbenicillin, and related antibiotics
   3869..3973    -  promoter       AmpR promoter: bla
   4026..4454    -  rep_origin     f1 ori (sequence partly withheld): f1 bacteriophage origin of replication; arrow indicates direction of (+) strand synthesis
   4459..4616    -  CDS            lacZα (fragment): LacZα fragment of β-galactosidase; lacZ fragment
   4619..4637    +  promoter       T7 promoter: promoter for bacteriophage T7 RNA polymerase
   4646..4700    -  misc_feature   MCS (fragment): pBluescript multiple cloning site
   4701..4739    -  protein_bind   phage φC31 attP (fragment): attachment site of phage φC31 phage φC31 integrase
