[The description below was written by a language model from this plasmid's Addgene catalogue record and pLannotate feature annotations shown in this document.]
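Description:
attB Neo* attP is a pBluescript-based plasmid that serves as a source of a removable positive selection cassette for mouse gene targeting. It is a high-copy plasmid that replicates in E. coli from a ColE1/pUC-type origin and is selected with ampicillin through the β-lactamase gene. It retains the usual pBluescript features: an f1 origin, T3 and T7 promoters, remnants of the multiple cloning site, and lac promoter/lacZα fragments.

The payload is a dual-promoter neomycin resistance unit. The mouse Pgk1 promoter is followed directly by the synthetic bacterial EM7 promoter, and both sit upstream of the Tn5 aminoglycoside phosphotransferase coding sequence, which ends in a bovine growth hormone polyadenylation signal. The same gene can therefore confer G418 resistance in mammalian cells and kanamycin resistance in bacteria, an arrangement that is convenient when targeting vectors are built by recombineering.

The "Neo*" allele carries a glutamate-to-aspartate substitution at residue 185, which corresponds to residue 182 of the original protein and reduces enzyme activity. The depositor notes that cells may need higher expression of the mutant protein to survive a given G418 dose, which could bear on targeting efficiency in mouse embryonic stem cells.

The cassette is flanked by φC31 integrase attP and attB sites; the annotation places an attP fragment upstream of the Pgk promoter and a minimal attB downstream of the poly(A) signal. These sites replace the FRT sites of the parental plasmid pFNF, which is itself derived from PL451. φC31 integrase should therefore excise the marker after selection by unidirectional attB × attP recombination, providing an alternative to Flp- or Cre-based removal.
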