Addgene plasmid #138412: attB Neo* attP
Purpose: attB and attP-flanked pPgk-pEM7-Neo*-bpA positive selection cassette
Depositing lab: Mario Capecchi. Depositing organization: University of Utah.
Backbone
  Vector backbone: pBluescript
  Backbone manufacturer: Stratagene
  Vector type: Mammalian Expression, Bacterial Expression, Mouse Targeting ; att/PhiC31
  Selectable markers: Neomycin (select with G418)
Growth in bacteria
  Bacterial resistance: Ampicillin, 100 μg/mL
  Growth temperature: 30°C
  Growth strain: DH10B
  Copy number: High Copy
Gene/Insert
  Gene/Insert name: Neo*
  Species: Synthetic
Resource information
  A portion of this plasmid was derived from a plasmid made by: The parental plasmid pFNF is derived from plasmid PL451 from Neal Copeland.
Terms and licenses: Academic/Nonprofit Terms; Industry Terms: Not Available to Industry
Depositor comments: The FRT sites in plasmid pFNF #22687 were replaced by attB and attP sites. The Neo* coding sequence has an E to D mutation at residue 185 corresponding to the original residue 182 (see Yenofsky et al., 1990, https://doi.org/10.1073/pnas.87.9.3435) Its reduced activity could mean that the cell would have to have higher level of the mutant protein expressed in order to achieve drug resistance at the same G418 dose. This could be relevant to mouse embryonic stem cell gene targeting efficiency (also see Hanson and Sedivy, 1995, https://doi.org/10.1128/mcb.15.1.45)
How to cite: attB Neo* attP was a gift from Mario Capecchi (Addgene plasmid # 138412 ; http://n2t.net/addgene:138412 ; RRID:Addgene_138412)
